Addgene plasmid #144858: TFORF3382
Purpose: Lentiviral vector for overexpressing transcription factor ORFs with unique 24-bp barcodes. Barcodes facilitate identification of transcription factors in pooled screens.
Depositing lab: Feng Zhang. Depositing organization: Broad Institute. Publication: A transcription factor atlas of directed differentiation. Joung J, Ma S, Tay T, Geiger-Schuller KR, Kirchgatterer PC, Verdine VK, Guo B, Arias-Garcia MA, Allen WE, Singh A, Kuksenko O, Abudayyeh OO, Gootenberg JS, Fu Z, Macrae RK, Buenrostro JD, Regev A, Zhang F. Cell. 2023 Jan 5;186(1):209-229.e26. doi: 10.1016/j.cell.2022.11.026. PubMed 36608654.
Backbone
  Vector backbone: pLX_TRC317
  Backbone manufacturer: Broad Institute Genetic Perturbation Platform
  Backbone size w/o insert (bp): 8264
  Vector type: Mammalian Expression, Lentiviral
  Selectable markers: Puromycin
Growth in bacteria
  Bacterial resistance: Ampicillin, 100 μg/mL
  Growth temperature: 37°C
  Growth strain: NEB Stable
  Copy number: High Copy
Gene/Insert
  Gene/Insert name: ZNF140
  Species: H. sapiens (human)
  Insert size (bp): 1580
  Entrez Gene: ZNF140 (a.k.a. pHZ-39)
  Promoter: EF1a
  Tag / fusion protein: V5 (C terminal on insert)
  Cloning method: Gateway Cloning
  Sequencing primers: 5′ GGGTGGAGACTGAAGTTAGGCCAG; 3′ CACATAGCGTAAAAGGAGCAACATAG
Resource information
  A portion of this plasmid was derived from a plasmid made by: Broad Institute Genetic Perturbation Platform
Terms and licenses: Academic/Nonprofit Terms; Industry Terms: Not Available to Industry
Depositor comments: NM_003440.3 Please test multiple small colonies in case of plasmid recombination. To make this collection available in a timely manner, a portion of this collection was not fully sequenced by Addgene. If an Addgene verified full plasmid sequence is not available, please contact us prior to placing an order to request the full sequence.
How to cite: TFORF3382 was a gift from Feng Zhang (Addgene plasmid # 144858 ; http://n2t.net/addgene:144858 ; RRID:Addgene_144858)
