[The description below was written by a language model from this plasmid's Addgene catalogue record and pLannotate feature annotations shown in this document.]
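Description:
TFORF3382 is a third-generation-style, self-inactivating lentiviral expression plasmid built on the pLX_TRC317 backbone for overexpressing the human zinc-finger transcription factor ZNF140 in mammalian cells. It is propagated in E. coli through a high-copy ColE1/pUC-type origin with ampicillin selection (AmpR). An f1 origin and remnants of a lac/T7/T3 cloning region are also annotated in the bacterial portion. The depositor notes that the plasmid can recombine, as is common for LTR-containing vectors.

The viral genome is transcribed from an RSV promoter fused to a truncated HIV-1 5' LTR. It carries the Ψ packaging signal, a gag fragment, the RRE for Rev-dependent nuclear export, a cPPT/CTS, a WPRE to enhance transcript expression, and a ΔU3 3' LTR followed by an SV40 poly(A) signal. Within this unit there are two cassettes. An SV40 early promoter drives puromycin N-acetyltransferase, allowing selection of transduced cells. An EF-1α promoter drives the ZNF140 ORF. The ORF was introduced by Gateway cloning and is flanked by attB1 and attB2 remnants, with a C-terminal V5 epitope tag for detection. The automated annotation labels only the first part of the region between the att sites as ZNF140, although the interval is consistent with the stated insert size.

According to the record, each construct in this collection also carries a unique 24-bp barcode. The feature table does not annotate the barcode, so its position is not stated. The barcode allows the transcription factor to be identified by sequencing in pooled overexpression screens, such as those examining directed differentiation.
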