Features (pLannotate 1.2.2; 34 found; start..end, strand, type, name):
      5..231     +  promoter       RSV promoter: Rous sarcoma virus enhancer/promoter
    232..412     +  LTR            5' LTR (truncated): truncated 5' long terminal repeat (LTR) from HIV-1
    459..584     +  misc_feature   HIV-1 Ψ: packaging signal of human immunodeficiency virus type 1
    568..931     +  CDS            HIV-1 gag (fragment): gag protein from human immunodeficiency virus 1; gag
   1077..1310    +  misc_feature   RRE: The Rev response element (RRE) of HIV-1 allows for Rev-dependent mRNA export from the nucleus to the cytoplasm.
   1687..1713    +  CDS            Rev (fragment): human immunodeficiency virus 1 (HIV-1) Rev protein; rev; enhances nuclear export of unspliced and incompletely spliced viral mRNAs
   1720..1743    +  promoter       SV40 promoter (fragment): SV40 early promoter
   1744..1815    +  promoter       SV40 promoter (fragment): SV40 enhancer and early promoter
   1839..1974    +  rep_origin     SV40 ori: SV40 origin of replication
   2020..2616    +  CDS            PuroR (fragment): puromycin N-acetyltransferase; pac from Streptomyces; confers resistance to puromycin
   2665..2782    +  misc_feature   cPPT/CTS: central polypurine tract and central termination sequence of HIV-1
   2847..2913    +  CDS            small t antigen (fragment): SV40 (simian virus 40) small t antigen
   2920..4098    +  promoter       EF-1α promoter: strong constitutive promoter for human elongation factor EF-1α
   4119..4136    +  protein_bind   attB1 (fragment): mutant version of attB; core recombination site for the Gateway® BP reaction BP Clonase™
   4145..4690    +  CDS            ZNF140 (fragment): ZN140_HUMAN - Experimental evidence at protein level: Swiss-Prot protein existence level 1. May be involved in transcriptional regulation as a repressor. From Homo sapiens (Human).
   5523..5540    -  protein_bind   attB2 (fragment): mutant version of attB; core recombination site for the Gateway® BP reaction BP Clonase™
   5549..5590    +  CDS            V5 tag: epitope tag from simian virus 5
   5606..5659    +  promoter       U6 promoter (fragment): RNA polymerase III promoter for human U6 snRNA
   5701..6289    +  misc_feature   WPRE: woodchuck hepatitis virus posttranscriptional regulatory element
   6340..6359    +  misc_feature   cPPT/CTS (fragment): central polypurine tract and central termination sequence of HIV-1
   6361..6594    +  LTR            3' LTR (ΔU3): self-inactivating 3' long terminal repeat (LTR) from HIV-1
   6672..6793    +  polyA_signal   SV40 poly(A) signal: SV40 polyadenylation signal
   6833..6968    +  rep_origin     SV40 ori: SV40 origin of replication
   6989..7007    -  promoter       T7 promoter: promoter for bacteriophage T7 RNA polymerase
   7015..7170    +  CDS            lacZα (fragment): LacZα fragment of β-galactosidase; lacZ fragment
   7175..7603    +  rep_origin     f1 ori (sequence partly withheld): f1 bacteriophage origin of replication; arrow indicates direction of (+) strand synthesis
   7656..7760    +  promoter       AmpR promoter: bla
   7761..8621    +  CDS            AmpR: β-lactamase; bla; confers resistance to ampicillin, carbenicillin, and related antibiotics
   8792..9380    +  rep_origin     ori: high-copy-number ColE1/pMB1/pBR322/pUC origin of replication
   9563..9655    +  CDS            lacI (fragment): lac repressor; lacI; The lac repressor binds to the lac operator to inhibit transcription in E. coli. This inhibition can be relieved by adding lactose or isopropyl-β-D-thiogalactopyranoside (IPTG).
   9668..9689    +  protein_bind   CAP binding site: CAP binding activates transcription in the presence of cAMP. E. coli catabolite activator protein
   9704..9734    +  promoter       lac promoter: promoter for the E. coli lac operon
   9742..9758    +  protein_bind   lac operator: The lac repressor binds to the lac operator to inhibit transcription in E. coli. This inhibition can be relieved by adding lactose or isopropyl-β-D-thiogalactopyranoside (IPTG). lac repressor encoded by lacI
   9803..9821    +  promoter       T3 promoter: promoter for bacteriophage T3 RNA polymerase
>Addgene plasmid #144858 | TFORF3382 | addgene full sequence | sequence record 404433 | Addgene NGS Result
TTAATGTAGTCTTATGCAATACTCTTGTAGTCTTGCAACATGGTAACGATGAGTTAGCAACATGCCTTAC
AAGGAGAGAAAAAGCACCGTGCATGCCGATTGGTGGAAGTAAGGTGGTACGATCGTGCCTTATTAGGAAG
GCAACAGACGGGTCTGACATGGATTGGACGAACCACTGAATTGCCGCATTGCAGAGATATTGTATTTAAG
TGCCTAGCTCGATACATAAACGGGTCTCTCTGGTTAGACCAGATCTGAGCCTGGGAGCTCTCTGGCTAAC
TAGGGAACCCACTGCTTAAGCCTCAATAAAGCTTGCCTTGAGTGCTTCAAGTAGTGTGTGCCCGTCTGTT
GTGTGACTCTGGTAACTAGAGATCCCTCAGACCCTTTTAGTCAGTGTGGAAAATCTCTAGCAGTGGCGCC
CGAACAGGGACTTGAAAGCGAAAGGGAAACCAGAGGAGCTCTCTCGACGCAGGACTCGGCTTGCTGAAGC
GCGCACGGCAAGAGGCGAGGGGCGGCGACTGGTGAGTACGCCAAAAATTTTGACTAGCGGAGGCTAGAAG
GAGAGAGATGGGTGCGAGAGCGTCAGTATTAAGCGGGGGAGAATTAGATCGCGATGGGAAAAAATTCGGT
TAAGGCCAGGGGGAAAGAAAAAATATAAATTAAAACATATAGTATGGGCAAGCAGGGAGCTAGAACGATT
CGCAGTTAATCCTGGCCTGTTAGAAACATCAGAAGGCTGTAGACAAATACTGGGACAGCTACAACCATCC
CTTCAGACAGGATCAGAAGAACTTAGATCATTATATAATACAGTAGCAACCCTCTATTGTGTGCATCAAA
GGATAGAGATAAAAGACACCAAGGAAGCTTTAGACAAGATAGAGGAAGAGCAAAACAAAAGTAAGACCAC
CGCACAGCAAGCGGCCGCTGATCTTCAGACCTGGAGGAGGAGATATGAGGGACAATTGGAGAAGTGAATT
ATATAAATATAAAGTAGTAAAAATTGAACCATTAGGAGTAGCACCCACCAAGGCAAAGAGAAGAGTGGTG
CAGAGAGAAAAAAGAGCAGTGGGAATAGGAGCTTTGTTCCTTGGGTTCTTGGGAGCAGCAGGAAGCACTA
TGGGCGCAGCGTCAATGACGCTGACGGTACAGGCCAGACAATTATTGTCTGGTATAGTGCAGCAGCAGAA
CAATTTGCTGAGGGCTATTGAGGCGCAACAGCATCTGTTGCAACTCACAGTCTGGGGCATCAAGCAGCTC
CAGGCAAGAATCCTGGCTGTGGAAAGATACCTAAAGGATCAACAGCTCCTGGGGATTTGGGGTTGCTCTG
GAAAACTCATTTGCACCACTGCTGTGCCTTGGAATGCTAGTTGGAGTAATAAATCTCTGGAACAGATTTG
GAATCACACGACCTGGATGGAGTGGGACAGAGAAATTAACAATTACACAAGCTTAATACACTCCTTAATT
GAAGAATCGCAAAACCAGCAAGAAAAGAATGAACAAGAATTATTGGAATTAGATAAATGGGCAAGTTTGT
GGAATTGGTTTAACATAACAAATTGGCTGTGGTATATAAAATTATTCATAATGATAGTAGGAGGCTTGGT
AGGTTTAAGAATAGTTTTTGCTGTACTTTCTATAGTGAATAGAGTTAGGCAGGGATATTCACCATTATCG
TTTCAGACCCACCTCCCAACCCCGAGGGGACCCATGCATTGCATCTCAATTAGTCAGCAACCAGGTGTGG
AAAGTCCCCAGGCTCCCCAGCAGGCAGAAGTATGCAAAGCATGCGTCTCAATTAGTCAGCAACCATAGTC
CCGCCCCTAACTCCGCCCATCCCGCCCCTAACTCCGCCCAGTTCCGCCCATTCTCCGCCCCATGGCTGAC
TAATTTTTTTTATTTATGCAGAGGCCGAGGCCGCCTCGGCCTCTGAGCTATTCCAGAAGTAGTGAGGAGG
CTTTTTTGGAGGCCTAGGCTTTTGCAAAAAGCTTTCTAGAGGTACCACCGGAGCTTACCATGACCGAGTA
CAAGCCCACGGTGCGCCTCGCCACCCGCGACGACGTCCCCAGGGCCGTACGCACCCTCGCCGCCGCGTTC
GCCGACTACCCCGCCACGCGCCACACCGTCGATCCGGACCGCCACATCGAGCGGGTCACCGAGCTGCAAG
AACTCTTCCTCACGCGCGTCGGGCTCGACATCGGCAAGGTGTGGGTCGCGGACGACGGCGCCGCCGTGGC
GGTCTGGACCACGCCGGAGAGCGTCGAAGCGGGGGCGGTGTTCGCCGAGATCGGCCCGCGCATGGCCGAG
TTGAGCGGTTCCCGGCTGGCCGCGCAGCAACAGATGGAAGGCCTCCTGGCGCCGCACCGGCCCAAGGAGC
CCGCGTGGTTCCTGGCCACCGTCGGCGTCTCGCCCGACCACCAGGGCAAGGGTCTGGGCAGCGCCGTCGT
GCTCCCCGGAGTGGAGGCGGCCGAGCGCGCCGGGGTGCCCGCCTTCCTGGAGACCTCCGCGCCCCGCAAC
CTCCCCTTCTACGAGCGGCTCGGCTTCACCGTCACCGCCGACGTCGAGGTGCCCGAAGGACCGCGCACCT
GGTGCATGACCCGCAAGCCCGGTGCCAGTTAACGAATTCTAGATCTTGAGACAAATGGCAGTATTCATCC
ACAATTTTAAAAGAAAAGGGGGGATTGGGGGGTACAGTGCAGGGGAAAGAATAGTAGACATAATAGCAAC
AGACATACAAACTAAAGAATTACAAAAACAAATTACAAAAATTCAAAATTTTCGGGTTTATTACAGGGAC
AGCAGAGATCCACTTTGGCGCCGGCTCGAGGCCTGCAGGTGCAAAGATGGATAAAGTTTTAAACAGAGAG
GAATCTTTGCAGCTAATGGACCTTCTAGGTCTTGAAAGGAGTGGGAATTGGCTCCGGTGCCCGTCAGTGG
GCAGAGCGCACATCGCCCACAGTCCCCGAGAAGTTGGGGGGAGGGGTCGGCAATTGAACCGGTGCCTAGA
GAAGGTGGCGCGGGGTAAACTGGGAAAGTGATGTCGTGTACTGGCTCCGCCTTTTTCCCGAGGGTGGGGG
AGAACCGTATATAAGTGCAGTAGTCGCCGTGAACGTTCTTTTTCGCAACGGGTTTGCCGCCAGAACACAG
GTAAGTGCCGTGTGTGGTTCCCGCGGGCCTGGCCTCTTTACGGGTTATGGCCCTTGCGTGCCTTGAATTA
CTTCCACCTGGCTGCAGTACGTGATTCTTGATCCCGAGCTTCGGGTTGGAAGTGGGTGGGAGAGTTCGAG
GCCTTGCGCTTAAGGAGCCCCTTCGCCTCGTGCTTGAGTTGAGGCCTGGCCTGGGCGCTGGGGCCGCCGC
GTGCGAATCTGGTGGCACCTTCGCGCCTGTCTCGCTGCTTTCGATAAGTCTCTAGCCATTTAAAATTTTT
GATGACCTGCTGCGACGCTTTTTTTCTGGCAAGATAGTCTTGTAAATGCGGGCCAAGATCTGCACACTGG
TATTTCGGTTTTTGGGGCCGCGGGCGGCGACGGGGCCCGTGCGTCCCAGCGCACATGTTCGGCGAGGCGG
GGCCTGCGAGCGCGGCCACCGAGAATCGGACGGGGGTAGTCTCAAGCTGGCCGGCCTGCTCTGGTGCCTG
GCCTCGCGCCGCCGTGTATCGCCCCGCCCTGGGCGGCAAGGCTGGCCCGGTCGGCACCAGTTGCGTGAGC
GGAAAGATGGCCGCTTCCCGGCCCTGCTGCAGGGAGCTCAAAATGGAGGACGCGGCGCTCGGGAGAGCGG
GCGGGTGAGTCACCCACACAAAGGAAAAGGGCCTTTCCGTCCTCAGCCGTCGCTTCATGTGACTCCACGG
AGTACCGGGCGCCGTCCAGGCACCTCGATTAGTTCTCGAGCTTTTGGAGTACGTCGTCTTTAGGTTGGGG
GGAGGGGTTTTATGCGATGGAGTTTCCCCACACTGAGTGGGTGGAGACTGAAGTTAGGCCAGCTTGGCAC
TTGATGTAATTCTCCTTGGAATTTGCCCTTTTTGAGTTTGGATCTTGGTTCATTCTCAAGCCTCAGACAG
TGGTTCAAAGTTTTTTTCTTCCATTTCAGGTGTCGTGAGGCTAGCATCGATTGATCAACAAGTTTGTACA
AAAAAGTTGGCACCATGTCTCAGGGGTCAGTGACATTCAGAGATGTGGCCATAGACTTCTCCCAGGAGGA
GTGGAAATGGCTTCAGCCTGCTCAAAGAGATTTGTACAGATGTGTAATGTTGGAGAACTATGGCCATCTG
GTCTCACTGGGTCTTTCCATTTCTAAGCCAGATGTGGTTTCCTTATTGGAGCAAGGGAAAGAACCCTGGC
TGGGGAAAAGGGAAGTGAAAAGAGATCTGTTTTCAGTTTCAGAGTCAAGTGGTGAGATCAAAGACTTTTC
ACCAAAAAATGTCATTTATGATGACTCATCCCAGTATTTGATCATGGAAAGAATTCTAAGTCAAGGCCCT
GTGTATTCCAGTTTTAAAGGAGGCTGGAAATGCAAGGATCATACTGAGATGCTGCAAGAAAATCAGGGAT
GTATTAGGAAAGTAACAGTCTCTCATCAAGAAGCCCTGGCTCAACATATGAATATCAGTACTGTGGAGAG
GCCCTATGGATGCCATGAATGTGGAAAAACTTTTGGTCGACGCTTTTCCCTGGTGTTACACCAGAGGACT
CATACTGGAGAGAAACCATATGCATGTAAGGAATGTGGCAAAACCTTTAGCCAGATTTCAAACCTTGTGA
AACACCAAATGATACATACTGGAAAGAAACCCCATGAGTGTAAGGACTGTAATAAAACATTCAGTTACCT
TTCATTTCTTATTGAACACCAGAGAACGCACACTGGGGAGAAACCTTATGAATGTACTGAGTGTGGAAAG
GCCTTTAGCCGTGCCTCCAACCTCACTCGACATCAAAGAATTCACATAGGAAAGAAACAATATATATGTA
GGAAATGTGGTAAAGCATTTAGCAGTGGCTCAGAACTCATTCGCCACCAGATTACACATACTGGAGAGAA
ACCTTATGAATGCATTGAATGTGGGAAGGCATTTCGCCGTTTCTCACACCTTACTCGACATCAGAGCATC
CATACAACCAAAACCCCGTATGAATGTAATGAATGTAGGAAAGCTTTCCGTTGTCACTCATTCCTTATTA
AACATCAGAGAATTCATGCTGGAGAAAAGCTCTATGAATGTGATGAATGTGGTAAAGTTTTCACTTGGCA
TGCATCCCTTATTCAACATACGAAGAGTCACACTGGAGAGAAACCCTATGCGTGTGCTGAATGTGATAAA
GCCTTCAGCCGGAGCTTTTCCCTCATTCTACATCAGAGAACTCATACTGGAGAGAAACCCTATGTATGTA
AGGTATGCAACAAATCCTTCAGCTGGAGCTCAAACCTTGCTAAACATCAGAGGACACACACTCTTGACAA
CCCCTATGAATATGAAAATTCATTTAATTACCACTCATTCCTTACTGAACACCAGTTGCCAACTTTCTTG
TACAAAGTGGTTGATATCGGTAAGCCTATCCCTAACCCTCTCCTCGGTCTCGATTCTACGTAGTAATGAA
CTAGTCCGTAACTTGAAAGTATTTCGATTTCTTGGCTTTATATATCTTGTGGAAAGGACGAGTTATAGGT
CCAGCTACCGGCTCAACGCGTTAAGTCGACAATCAACCTCTGGATTACAAAATTTGTGAAAGATTGACTG
GTATTCTTAACTATGTTGCTCCTTTTACGCTATGTGGATACGCTGCTTTAATGCCTTTGTATCATGCTAT
TGCTTCCCGTATGGCTTTCATTTTCTCCTCCTTGTATAAATCCTGGTTGCTGTCTCTTTATGAGGAGTTG
TGGCCCGTTGTCAGGCAACGTGGCGTGGTGTGCACTGTGTTTGCTGACGCAACCCCCACTGGTTGGGGCA
TTGCCACCACCTGTCAGCTCCTTTCCGGGACTTTCGCTTTCCCCCTCCCTATTGCCACGGCGGAACTCAT
CGCCGCCTGCCTTGCCCGCTGCTGGACAGGGGCTCGGCTGTTGGGCACTGACAATTCCGTGGTGTTGTCG
GGGAAATCATCGTCCTTTCCTTGGCTGCTCGCCTGTGTTGCCACCTGGATTCTGCGCGGGACGTCCTTCT
GCTACGTCCCTTCGGCCCTCAATCCAGCGGACCTTCCTTCCCGCGGCCTGCTGCCGGCTCTGCGGCCTCT
TCCGCGTCTTCGCCTTCGCCCTCAGACGAGTCGGATCTCCCTTTGGGCCGCCTCCCCGCGTCGACTTTAA
GACCAATGACTTACAAGGCAGCTGTAGATCTTAGCCACTTTTTAAAAGAAAAGGGGGGACTGGAAGGGCT
AATTCACTCCCAACGAAGACAAGATCTGCTTTTTGCTTGTACTGGGTCTCTCTGGTTAGACCAGATCTGA
GCCTGGGAGCTCTCTGGCTAACTAGGGAACCCACTGCTTAAGCCTCAATAAAGCTTGCCTTGAGTGCTTC
AAGTAGTGTGTGCCCGTCTGTTGTGTGACTCTGGTAACTAGAGATCCCTCAGACCCTTTTAGTCAGTGTG
GAAAATCTCTAGCAGTACGTATAGTAGTTCATGTCATCTTATTATTCAGTATTTATAACTTGCAAAGAAA
TGAATATCAGAGAGTGAGAGGAACTTGTTTATTGCAGCTTATAATGGTTACAAATAAAGCAATAGCATCA
CAAATTTCACAAATAAAGCATTTTTTTCACTGCATTCTAGTTGTGGTTTGTCCAAACTCATCAATGTATC
TTATCATGTCTGGCTCTAGCTATCCCGCCCCTAACTCCGCCCATCCCGCCCCTAACTCCGCCCAGTTCCG
CCCATTCTCCGCCCCATGGCTGACTAATTTTTTTTATTTATGCAGAGGCCGAGGCCGCCTCGGCCTCTGA
GCTATTCCAGAAGTAGTGAGGAGGCTTTTTTGGAGGCCTAGGGACGTACCCAATTCGCCCTATAGTGAGT
CGTATTACGCGCGCTCACTGGCCGTCGTTTTACAACGTCGTGACTGGGAAAACCCTGGCGTTACCCAACT
TAATCGCCTTGCAGCACATCCCCCTTTCGCCAGCTGGCGTAATAGCGAAGAGGCCCGCACCGATCGCCCT
TCCCAACAGTTGCGCAGCCTGAATGGCGAATGGG
[124 nt withheld, positions 7175-7298]
C
[91 nt withheld, positions 7300-7390]
A
[49 nt withheld, positions 7392-7440]
CCTTTGACGTTGGAGTCCACGTTCTTT
[37 nt withheld, positions 7468-7504]
ACCCTATCTCGGTCTATTCTTTTGATTTATAAGGGATTTTGCCGATTTCGGCCTATTGGTTAAAAAATGA
GCTGATTTAACAAAAATTTAACGCGAATTTTAACAAAATATTAACGCTTACAATTTAGGTGGCACTTTTC
GGGGAAATGTGCGCGGAACCCCTATTTGTTTATTTTTCTAAATACATTCAAATATGTATCCGCTCATGAG
ACAATAACCCTGATAAATGCTTCAATAATATTGAAAAAGGAAGAGTATGAGTATTCAACATTTCCGTGTC
GCCCTTATTCCCTTTTTTGCGGCATTTTGCCTTCCTGTTTTTGCTCACCCAGAAACGCTGGTGAAAGTAA
AAGATGCTGAAGATCAGTTGGGTGCACGAGTGGGTTACATCGAACTGGATCTCAACAGCGGTAAGATCCT
TGAGAGTTTTCGCCCCGAAGAACGTTTTCCAATGATGAGCACTTTTAAAGTTCTGCTATGTGGCGCGGTA
TTATCCCGTATTGACGCCGGGCAAGAGCAACTCGGTCGCCGCATACACTATTCTCAGAATGACTTGGTTG
AGTACTCACCAGTCACAGAAAAGCATCTTACGGATGGCATGACAGTAAGAGAATTATGCAGTGCTGCCAT
AACCATGAGTGATAACACTGCGGCCAACTTACTTCTGACAACGATCGGAGGACCGAAGGAGCTAACCGCT
TTTTTGCACAACATGGGGGATCATGTAACTCGCCTTGATCGTTGGGAACCGGAGCTGAATGAAGCCATAC
CAAACGACGAGCGTGACACCACGATGCCTGTAGCAATGGCAACAACGTTGCGCAAACTATTAACTGGCGA
ACTACTTACTCTAGCTTCCCGGCAACAATTAATAGACTGGATGGAGGCGGATAAAGTTGCAGGACCACTT
CTGCGCTCGGCCCTTCCGGCTGGCTGGTTTATTGCTGATAAATCTGGAGCCGGTGAGCGTGGGTCTCGCG
GTATCATTGCAGCACTGGGGCCAGATGGTAAGCCCTCCCGTATCGTAGTTATCTACACGACGGGGAGTCA
GGCAACTATGGATGAACGAAATAGACAGATCGCTGAGATAGGTGCCTCACTGATTAAGCATTGGTAACTG
TCAGACCAAGTTTACTCATATATACTTTAGATTGATTTAAAACTTCATTTTTAATTTAAAAGGATCTAGG
TGAAGATCCTTTTTGATAATCTCATGACCAAAATCCCTTAACGTGAGTTTTCGTTCCACTGAGCGTCAGA
CCCCGTAGAAAAGATCAAAGGATCTTCTTGAGATCCTTTTTTTCTGCGCGTAATCTGCTGCTTGCAAACA
AAAAAACCACCGCTACCAGCGGTGGTTTGTTTGCCGGATCAAGAGCTACCAACTCTTTTTCCGAAGGTAA
CTGGCTTCAGCAGAGCGCAGATACCAAATACTGTTCTTCTAGTGTAGCCGTAGTTAGGCCACCACTTCAA
GAACTCTGTAGCACCGCCTACATACCTCGCTCTGCTAATCCTGTTACCAGTGGCTGCTGCCAGTGGCGAT
AAGTCGTGTCTTACCGGGTTGGACTCAAGACGATAGTTACCGGATAAGGCGCAGCGGTCGGGCTGAACGG
GGGGTTCGTGCACACAGCCCAGCTTGGAGCGAACGACCTACACCGAACTGAGATACCTACAGCGTGAGCT
ATGAGAAAGCGCCACGCTTCCCGAAGGGAGAAAGGCGGACAGGTATCCGGTAAGCGGCAGGGTCGGAACA
GGAGAGCGCACGAGGGAGCTTCCAGGGGGAAACGCCTGGTATCTTTATAGTCCTGTCGGGTTTCGCCACC
TCTGACTTGAGCGTCGATTTTTGTGATGCTCGTCAGGGGGGCGGAGCCTATGGAAAAACGCCAGCAACGC
GGCCTTTTTACGGTTCCTGGCCTTTTGCTGGCCTTTTGCTCACATGTTCTTTCCTGCGTTATCCCCTGAT
TCTGTGGATAACCGTATTACCGCCTTTGAGTGAGCTGATACCGCTCGCCGCAGCCGAACGACCGAGCGCA
GCGAGTCAGTGAGCGAGGAAGCGGAAGAGCGCCCAATACGCAAACCGCCTCTCCCCGCGCGTTGGCCGAT
TCATTAATGCAGCTGGCACGACAGGTTTCCCGACTGGAAAGCGGGCAGTGAGCGCAACGCAATTAATGTG
AGTTAGCTCACTCATTAGGCACCCCAGGCTTTACACTTTATGCTTCCGGCTCGTATGTTGTGTGGAATTG
TGAGCGGATAACAATTTCACACAGGAAACAGCTATGACCATGATTACGCCAAGCGCGCAATTAACCCTCA
CTAAAGGGAACAAAAGCTGGAGCTGCAAGC
