>Addgene plasmid #144858 | TFORF3382 | depositor partial sequence | sequence record 286689 | Insert
ATCGATTGATCAACAAGTTTGTACAAAAAAGTTGGCACCATGTCTCAGGGGTCAGTGACATTCAGAGATG
TGGCCATAGACTTCTCCCAGGAGGAGTGGAAATGGCTTCAGCCTGCTCAAAGAGATTTGTACAGATGTGT
AATGTTGGAGAACTATGGCCATCTGGTCTCACTGGGTCTTTCCATTTCTAAGCCAGATGTGGTTTCCTTA
TTGGAGCAAGGGAAAGAACCCTGGCTGGGGAAAAGGGAAGTGAAAAGAGATCTGTTTTCAGTTTCAGAGT
CAAGTGGTGAGATCAAAGACTTTTCACCAAAAAATGTCATTTATGATGACTCATCCCAGTATTTGATCAT
GGAAAGAATTCTAAGTCAAGGCCCTGTGTATTCCAGTTTTAAAGGAGGCTGGAAATGCAAGGATCATACT
GAGATGCTGCAAGAAAATCAGGGATGTATTAGGAAAGTAACAGTCTCTCATCAAGAAGCCCTGGCTCAAC
ATATGAATATCAGTACTGTGGAGAGGCCCTATGGATGCCATGAATGTGGAAAAACTTTTGGTCGACGCTT
TTCCCTGGTGTTACACCAGAGGACTCATACTGGAGAGAAACCATATGCATGTAAGGAATGTGGCAAAACC
TTTAGCCAGATTTCAAACCTTGTGAAACACCAAATGATACATACTGGAAAGAAACCCCATGAGTGTAAGG
ACTGTAATAAAACATTCAGTTACCTTTCATTTCTTATTGAACACCAGAGAACGCACACTGGGGAGAAACC
TTATGAATGTACTGAGTGTGGAAAGGCCTTTAGCCGTGCCTCCAACCTCACTCGACATCAAAGAATTCAC
ATAGGAAAGAAACAATATATATGTAGGAAATGTGGTAAAGCATTTAGCAGTGGCTCAGAACTCATTCGCC
ACCAGATTACACATACTGGAGAGAAACCTTATGAATGCATTGAATGTGGGAAGGCATTTCGCCGTTTCTC
ACACCTTACTCGACATCAGAGCATCCATACAACCAAAACCCCGTATGAATGTAATGAATGTAGGAAAGCT
TTCCGTTGTCACTCATTCCTTATTAAACATCAGAGAATTCATGCTGGAGAAAAGCTCTATGAATGTGATG
AATGTGGTAAAGTTTTCACTTGGCATGCATCCCTTATTCAACATACGAAGAGTCACACTGGAGAGAAACC
CTATGCGTGTGCTGAATGTGATAAAGCCTTCAGCCGGAGCTTTTCCCTCATTCTACATCAGAGAACTCAT
ACTGGAGAGAAACCCTATGTATGTAAGGTATGCAACAAATCCTTCAGCTGGAGCTCAAACCTTGCTAAAC
ATCAGAGGACACACACTCTTGACAACCCCTATGAATATGAAAATTCATTTAATTACCACTCATTCCTTAC
TGAACACCAGTTGCCAACTTTCTTGTACAAAGTGGTTGATATCGGTAAGCCTATCCCTAACCCTCTCCTC
GGTCTCGATTCTACGTAGTAATGAACTAGTCCGTAACTTGAAAGTATTTCGATTTCTTGGCTTTATATAT
CTTGTGGAAAGGACGAGTTATAGGTCCAGCTACCGGCTCA
