>Addgene plasmid #144858 | TFORF3382 | depositor partial sequence | sequence record 286690 | Barcode
GTTATAGGTCCAGCTACCGGCTCA
